Addgene plasmid #157019: pD649-HAsp-ADGRF5-Fc(DAPA)-AviTag-6xHis
Purpose: Mammalian expression of cell-surface protein extracellular domain fused to Fc(DAPA)-Avi-6xHis. Protein is secreted from cells.
Depositing lab: Chris Garcia. Depositing organization: Stanford University. Publication: A Human IgSF Cell-Surface Interactome Reveals a Complex Network of Protein-Protein Interactions. Wojtowicz WM, Vielmetter J, Fernandes RA, Siepe DH, Eastman CL, Chisholm GB, Cox S, Klock H, Anderson PW, Rue SM, Miller JJ, Glaser SM, Bragstad ML, Vance J, Lam AW, Lesley SA, Zinn K, Garcia KC. Cell. 2020 Aug 20;182(4):1027-1043.e17. doi: 10.1016/j.cell.2020.07.025. PubMed 32822567.
Backbone
  Vector backbone: pD649
  Backbone size w/o insert (bp): 6106
  Vector type: Mammalian Expression
Growth in bacteria
  Bacterial resistance: Ampicillin, 100 μg/mL
  Growth temperature: 37°C
  Growth strain: DH5alpha
  Copy number: High Copy
Gene/Insert
  Gene/Insert name: ADGRF5 (alt name: AGRF5)
  Species: H. sapiens (human)
  Insert size (bp): 2955
  Mutation: Fc region of human IgG contains D265A and P329A mutations (DAPA)
  Entrez Gene: ADGRF5 (a.k.a. GPR116, KPG_001)
  Promoter: CMV/SP6
  Tag / fusion protein: Fc(DAPA)-AviTag-6xHis (C terminal on backbone)
  Cloning method: Restriction Enzyme; 5′ cloning site GCGGCCGC (not destroyed); 3′ cloning site GGCGCGCC (not destroyed)
  Sequencing primers: 5′ ATTTAGGTGACACTATAG; 3′ CACGTACCAGTTGAACTTCACC
Resource information
  A portion of this plasmid was derived from a plasmid made by: synthesis by ThermoFisher
Terms and licenses: Academic/Nonprofit Terms; Industry Terms: Not Available to Industry
Depositor comments: Some plasmids in this collection may have an IS4-like element ISVsa5 family transposase upstream of the CMV promoter.
How to cite: pD649-HAsp-ADGRF5-Fc(DAPA)-AviTag-6xHis was a gift from Chris Garcia (Addgene plasmid # 157019 ; http://n2t.net/addgene:157019 ; RRID:Addgene_157019)
