[The description below was written by a language model from this plasmid's Addgene catalogue record and pLannotate feature annotations shown in this document.]
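Description:
pD649-HAsp-ADGRF5-Fc(DAPA)-AviTag-6xHis is a mammalian expression plasmid of about 9.1 kb, built on the pD649 backbone, that produces the extracellular domain of the human adhesion GPCR ADGRF5 (also known as GPR116) as a secreted Fc fusion protein. It is maintained in E. coli as a high-copy plasmid through a ColE1/pUC-type origin and is selected with ampicillin via a complete β-lactamase gene. Short annotated fragments of KanR, lacZα, an rrnB terminator and an f1 origin appear to be non-functional backbone remnants.

Expression is driven by the CMV immediate-early enhancer and promoter, followed by a fragment of CMV intron A. An SP6 promoter just upstream of the coding region would allow in vitro transcription and also serves as a sequencing primer site. The open reading frame begins with a signal peptide: the plasmid name indicates an HA-type secretion signal, whereas the automated annotation matches this short stretch to an IgH signal sequence. This peptide routes the roughly 3 kb ADGRF5 ectodomain into the secretory pathway. The insert sits between retained NotI and AscI sites and is fused at its C terminus to a human IgG1 Fc carrying the D265A and P329A (DAPA) substitutions, generally used to reduce Fc effector binding. The catalogue entry then lists an AviTag for site-specific BirA biotinylation and a 6xHis tag for metal-affinity purification, although neither tag is annotated in the feature table. A bGH polyadenylation signal ends the transcript.

A separate SV40 promoter/EM7 cassette encodes puromycin N-acetyltransferase with an SV40 poly(A) signal, offering puromycin selection in mammalian cells. The plasmid belongs to a collection made for human cell-surface protein interaction screening. The depositor notes that some members of the collection may carry an IS4-like transposase insertion upstream of the CMV promoter.
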