Features (pLannotate 1.2.2; 21 found; start..end, strand, type, name):
    119..143     -  CDS            KanR (fragment): aminoglycoside phosphotransferase; aph(3')-Ia; confers resistance to kanamycin
    254..842     +  rep_origin     ori: high-copy-number ColE1/pMB1/pBR322/pUC origin of replication
   1067..1084    +  terminator     rrnB T2 terminator (fragment): transcription terminator T2 from the E. coli rrnB gene
   1109..1128    -  CDS            lacZα (fragment): LacZα fragment of β-galactosidase; lacZ fragment
   1584..1600    +  protein_bind   lac operator: The lac repressor binds to the lac operator to inhibit transcription in E. coli. This inhibition can be relieved by adding lactose or isopropyl-β-D-thiogalactopyranoside (IPTG). lac repressor encoded by lacI
   1843..2146    +  enhancer       CMV enhancer: human cytomegalovirus immediate early enhancer
   2147..2350    +  promoter       CMV promoter: human cytomegalovirus (CMV) immediate early promoter
   2486..2529    +  intron         CMV intron (fragment): modified intron A from human cytomegalovirus
   2581..2599    +  promoter       SP6 promoter: promoter for bacteriophage SP6 RNA polymerase
   2603..2640    +  CDS            IgH signal sequence (fragment): signal sequence from the mouse immunoglobulin heavy chain variable region
   2710..5703    +  CDS            ADGRF5 (fragment): AGRF5_HUMAN - Also known as GPR116, KIAA0758. Experimental evidence at protein level: Swiss-Prot protein existence level 1. Receptor that plays a critical role in lung surfactant homeostasis. May play a role in controlling adipocyte function. From Homo sapiens (Human).
   5719..6396    +  CDS            IGHG1 (fragment): IGHG1_HUMAN - Experimental evidence at protein level: Swiss-Prot protein existence level 1. Constant region of immunoglobulin heavy chains. Immunoglobulins, also known as antibodies, are membrane-bound or secreted glycoproteins produced by B lymphocytes. In the recognition phase of humoral immunity, the membrane-bound immunoglobulins serve as receptors which, upon binding of a specific antigen, trigger the clonal expansion and differentiation of B lymphocytes into immunoglobulins- secreting plasma cells. Secreted immunoglobulins mediate the effector phase of humoral immunity, which results in
   6611..6722    +  polyA_signal   bGH poly(A) signal: bovine growth hormone polyadenylation signal
   6723..6831    +  rep_origin     f1 ori (fragment): f1 bacteriophage origin of replication; arrow indicates direction of (+) strand synthesis
   6845..7174    +  promoter       SV40 promoter: SV40 enhancer and early promoter
   7222..7269    +  promoter       EM7 promoter: synthetic bacterial promoter&nbsp
   7288..7887    +  CDS            PuroR (fragment): puromycin N-acetyltransferase; pac from Streptomyces; confers resistance to puromycin
   7897..8022    +  CDS            ble (fragment): BLE_KLEPN - Experimental evidence at protein level: Swiss-Prot protein existence level 1. Binding protein with a strong affinity to the bleomycin family of antibiotics. Binds to CL990; an antimitotic-antibiotic compound. From Klebsiella pneumoniae.
   8017..8138    +  polyA_signal   SV40 poly(A) signal: SV40 polyadenylation signal
   8191..9051    -  CDS            AmpR: β-lactamase; bla; confers resistance to ampicillin, carbenicillin, and related antibiotics
   9054..89      -  promoter       AmpR promoter (fragment) (across the origin): bla
>Addgene plasmid #157019 | pD649-HAsp-ADGRF5-Fc(DAPA)-AviTag-6xHis | depositor full sequence | sequence record 303147 | Full Sequence
TTTCAATATTATTGAAGCATTTATCAGGGTTATTGTCTCATGAGCGGATACATATTTGAATGTATTTAGA
AAAATAAACAAATAGGGGTCAGTGTTACAACCAATTAACCAATTCTGAACATTATCGCGAGCCCATTTAT
ACCTGAATATGGCTCATAACACCCCTTGCTCATGACCAAAATCCCTTAACGTGAGTTACGCGCGCGTCGT
TCCACTGAGCGTCAGACCCCGTAGAAAAGATCAAAGGATCTTCTTGAGATCCTTTTTTTCTGCGCGTAAT
CTGCTGCTTGCAAACAAAAAAACCACCGCTACCAGCGGTGGTTTGTTTGCCGGATCAAGAGCTACCAACT
CTTTTTCCGAAGGTAACTGGCTTCAGCAGAGCGCAGATACCAAATACTGTTCTTCTAGTGTAGCCGTAGT
TAGCCCACCACTTCAAGAACTCTGTAGCACCGCCTACATACCTCGCTCTGCTAATCCTGTTACCAGTGGC
TGCTGCCAGTGGCGATAAGTCGTGTCTTACCGGGTTGGACTCAAGACGATAGTTACCGGATAAGGCGCAG
CGGTCGGGCTGAACGGGGGGTTCGTGCACACAGCCCAGCTTGGAGCGAACGACCTACACCGAACTGAGAT
ACCTACAGCGTGAGCTATGAGAAAGCGCCACGCTTCCCGAAGGGAGAAAGGCGGACAGGTATCCGGTAAG
CGGCAGGGTCGGAACAGGAGAGCGCACGAGGGAGCTTCCAGGGGGAAACGCCTGGTATCTTTATAGTCCT
GTCGGGTTTCGCCACCTCTGACTTGAGCGTCGATTTTTGTGATGCTCGTCAGGGGGGCGGAGCCTATGGA
AAAACGCCAGCAACGCGGCCTTTTTACGGTTCCTGGCCTTTTGCTGGCCTTTTGCTCACATGTTCTTTCC
TGCGTTATCCCCTGATTCTGTGGATAACCGTATTACCGCCTTTGAGTGAGCTGATACCGCTCGCCGCAGC
CGAACGACCGAGCGCAGCGAGTCAGTGAGCGAGGAAGCGGAAGGCGAGAGTAGGGAACTGCCAGGCATCA
AACTAAGCAGAAGGCCCCTGACGGATGGCCTTTTTGCGTTTCTACAAACTCTTTCTGTGTTGTAAAACGA
CGGCCAGTCTTAAGCTCGGGCCCCCTGGGCGGTTCTGATAACGAGTAATCGTTAATCCGCAAATAACGTA
AAAACCCGCTTCGGCGGGTTTTTTTATGGGGGGAGTTTAGGGAAAGAGCATTTGTCAGAATATTTAAGGG
CGCCTGTCACTTTGCTTGATATATGAGAATTATTTAACCTTATAAATGAGAAAAAAGCAACGCACTTTAA
ATAAGATACGTTGCTTTTTCGATTGATGAACACCTATAATTAAACTATTCATCTATTATTTATGATTTTT
TGTATATACAATATTTCTAGTTTGTTAAAGAGAATTAAGAAAATAAATCTCGAAAATAATAAAGGGAAAA
TCAGTTTTTGATATCAAAATTATACATGTCAACGATAATACAAAATATAATACAAACTATAAGATGTTAT
CAGTATTTATTATCATTTAGAATAAATTTTGTGTCGCCCTTAATTGTGAGCGGATAACAATTACGAGCTT
CATGCACAGTGGCGTTGACTCAATATTGGCCATTAGCCATATTATTCATTGGTTATATAGCATAAATCAA
TATTGGCTATTGGCCATTGCATACGTTGTATCTATATCATAATATGTACATTTATATTGGCTCATGTCCA
ATATGACCGCCATGTTGGCATTGATTATTGACTAGTTATTAATAGTAATCAATTACGGGGTCATTAGTTC
ATAGCCCATATATGGAGTTCCGCGTTACATAACTTACGGTAAATGGCCCGCCTGGCTGACCGCCCAACGA
CCCCCGCCCATTGACGTCAATAATGACGTATGTTCCCATAGTAACGCCAATAGGGACTTTCCATTGACGT
CAATGGGTGGAGTATTTACGGTAAACTGCCCACTTGGCAGTACATCAAGTGTATCATATGCCAAGTACGC
CCCCTATTGACGTCAATGACGGTAAATGGCCCGCCTGGCATTATGCCCAGTACATGACCTTATGGGACTT
TCCTACTTGGCAGTACATCTACGTATTAGTCATCGCTATTACCATGGTGATGCGGTTTTGGCAGTACATC
AATGGGCGTGGATAGCGGTTTGACTCACGGGGATTTCCAAGTCTCCACCCCATTGACGTCAATGGGAGTT
TGTTTTGGCACCAAAATCAACGGGACTTTCCAAAATGTCGTAACAACTCCGCCCCATTGACGCAAATGGG
CGGTAGGCGTGTACGGTGGGAGGTCTATATAAGCAGAGCTCGTTTAGTGAACCGTCAGATCGCCTGGAGA
CGCCATCCACGCTGTTTTGACCTCCATAGAAGACACCGGGACCGATCCAGCCTCCGCGGCCGGGAACGGT
GCATTGGAACGCGGATTCCCCGTGCCAAGAGTGACGTAAGTACCGCCTATAGAGTCTATAGGCCCACCCC
CTTGGCTTCGTTAGAACGCGGCTACAATTAATACATAACCTTATGTATCATACACATACGATTTAGGTGA
CACTATAGAATAACATCCACTTTGCCTTTCTCTCCACAGGTGTCCACTCCCAGGTCCAACTGCACCTCGG
TTCTATCGAAAACGCGCCTGCTAGCGCCACCATGAAGACCATCATTGCCCTGAGCTACATCTTCTGCCTG
GTGTTCGCTGCGGCCGCCGCTCTGAATTGGAACTACGAGAGCACCATCCATCCTCTGAGCCTGCACGAAC
ATGAGCCTGCTGGCGAAGAGGCCCTGAGACAGAAAAGAGCCGTGGCCACAAAGAGCCCCACCGCCGAAGA
GTACACCGTGAACATCGAGATCAGCTTCGAGAACGCCAGCTTTCTGGACCCCATCAAGGCCTACCTGAAC
AGCCTGAGCTTCCCCATCCACGGCAACAACACCGACCAGATCACCGACATCCTGAGCATCAACGTGACCA
CCGTGTGCAGACCTGCCGGCAATGAGATCTGGTGTAGCTGTGAAACAGGCTACGGCTGGCCCAGAGAGAG
ATGCCTGCACAACCTGATCTGCCAAGAGCGGGATGTGTTTCTGCCTGGCCACCACTGCAGCTGCCTGAAA
GAACTGCCTCCTAATGGCCCCTTCTGCCTGCTGCAAGAGGACGTGACCCTGAACATGAGAGTGCGGCTGA
ACGTGGGCTTCCAAGAGGACCTGATGAATACCAGCAGCGCCCTGTACAGAAGCTACAAGACCGACCTGGA
AACCGCCTTCCGGAAAGGCTATGGCATCCTGCCTGGCTTTAAGGGCGTGACCGTGACAGGCTTTAAGAGC
GGCAGCGTGGTGGTCACCTACGAAGTGAAAACCACACCTCCTAGCCTGGAACTGATCCACAAGGCCAACG
AACAGGTGGTGCAGAGCCTGAACCAGACCTACAAGATGGACTACAACAGCTTCCAGGCCGTGACCATCAA
CGAGAGCAATTTCTTCGTGACCCCGGAAATCATCTTCGAGGGCGACACAGTGTCCCTCGTGTGCGAGAAA
GAGGTGCTGTCTAGTAACGTGTCCTGGCGCTACGAGGAACAGCAGCTGGAAATCCAGAACAGCTCCCGGT
TCAGCATCTACACAGCCCTGTTCAACAACATGACCAGCGTGTCCAAGCTGACCATCCACAACATTACACC
TGGCGACGCCGGCGAGTATGTGTGCAAGCTGATCCTGGATATCTTCGAGTACGAGTGCAAGAAAAAGATC
GACGTGATGCCCATCCAGATCCTCGCCAACGAAGAGATGAAGGTCATGTGCGACAACAACCCCGTGTCTC
TGAACTGCTGCAGCCAGGGCAATGTGAACTGGTCCAAGGTGGAATGGAAGCAAGAGGGCAAGATCAACAT
CCCCGGCACACCCGAGACAGACATCGACTCCAGCTGTAGCAGATACACCCTGAAGGCCGATGGCACCCAG
TGTCCTAGCGGATCTTCTGGCACCACCGTGATCTACACATGCGAGTTCATCAGCGCCTACGGCGCCAGAG
GCAGCGCCAATATCAAAGTGACCTTTATCTCCGTGGCCAACCTCACCATCACACCCGATCCTATCTCTGT
GTCCGAGGGCCAGAACTTCAGCATCAAGTGCATCAGCGACGTGTCCAACTACGACGAGGTGTACTGGAAT
ACCTCCGCCGGCATCAAGATCTACCAGCGGTTCTACACCACCAGAAGATACCTGGACGGCGCCGAGAGCG
TGCTGACCGTGAAAACAAGCACAAGAGAGTGGAACGGCACCTACCACTGCATCTTCCGGTACAAGAACAG
CTACTCTATCGCCACCAAGGACGTGATCGTGCACCCTCTGCCTCTGAAGCTGAACATCATGGTGGACCCT
CTGGAAGCCACAGTGTCTTGTTCTGGCTCCCACCACATCAAGTGTTGCATCGAAGAGGACGGCGACTACA
AAGTGACATTCCACACCGGCTCCTCTTCTCTGCCTGCCGCCAAAGAAGTGAACAAGAAGCAAGTCTGCTA
TAAGCACAACTTCAACGCCTCTTCCGTGTCATGGTGCAGCAAGACCGTGGACGTGTGCTGCCACTTTACC
AACGCCGCCAACAATAGCGTGTGGTCCCCTAGCATGAAGCTCAACCTGGTGCCTGGCGAGAACATCACCT
GTCAGGACCCTGTGATTGGCGTGGGCGAGCCTGGAAAAGTGATCCAGAAGCTGTGCAGATTCAGCAACGT
GCCAAGCAGCCCTGAGTCTCCTATCGGCGGCACCATCACCTATAAGTGTGTGGGCAGCCAGTGGGAAGAG
AAGCGGAACGATTGCATCTCTGCCCCTATCAACTCCCTGCTGCAGATGGCCAAGGCACTGATCAAGAGCC
CTAGCCAGGATGAGATGCTGCCCACCTATCTGAAGGACCTGTCCATCAGCATCGACAAGGCCGAGCACGA
GATCTCTTCTAGCCCTGGATCTCTGGGCGCCATCATCAATATCCTGGACCTGCTGAGCACCGTGCCTACA
CAAGTGAACTCCGAGATGATGACCCACGTGCTGTCCACCGTGAATGTGATCCTGGGCAAGCCCGTGCTGA
ACACCTGGAAAGTTCTCCAGCAGCAGTGGACCAACCAGTCCTCTCAGCTGCTGCACAGCGTGGAAAGATT
CTCTCAGGCCCTGCAGTCTGGCGATAGCCCTCCACTGAGCTTCAGCCAGACCAACGTGCAGATGAGCAGC
ATGGTCATCAAGAGCAGTCACCCCGAAACCTACCAGCAGAGATTCGTGTTCCCCTACTTCGACCTGTGGG
GCAACGTCGTGATCGACAAGAGCTATCTGGAAAACCTGCAGAGCGACAGCAGCATCGTGACCATGGCCTT
TCCAACACTGCAGGCCATTCTGGCCCAGGACATCCAAGAGAACAACTTTGCCGAGAGCCTGGTCATGACA
ACCACTGTGTCCCACAACACCACCATGCCATTCCGGATCAGCATGACCTTTAAGAACAACAGCCCCTCTG
GCGGCGAGACTAAGTGCGTGTTCTGGAACTTCCGGCTGGCCAACAACACAGGCGGCTGGGATTCTAGCGG
CTGCTATGTTGAAGAAGGCGACGGCGATAACGTGACCTGCATCTGTGATCACCTGACCAGCTTCTCCATC
CTGATGAGCCCTGACAGCCCCGATCCAAGCTCTGGCGCGCCGGGCGGCGACAAGACCCACACCTGCCCCC
CCTGCCCAGCTCCAGAACTGCTGGGAGGGCCTTCCGTGTTCCTGTTCCCCCCCAAGCCCAAGGACACCCT
GATGATCAGCAGGACCCCCGAGGTGACCTGCGTGGTGGTGGCCGTGTCCCACGAGGACCCAGAGGTGAAG
TTCAACTGGTACGTGGACGGCGTGGAGGTGCACAACGCCAAGACCAAGCCCAGAGAGGAGCAGTACAACA
GCACCTACAGGGTGGTGTCCGTGCTGACCGTGCTGCACCAGGACTGGCTGAACGGCAAAGAATACAAGTG
CAAAGTCTCCAACAAGGCCCTGGCTGCCCCAATCGAAAAGACAATCAGCAAGGCCAAGGGCCAGCCACGG
GAGCCCCAGGTGTACACCCTGCCCCCCAGCCGGGAGGAGATGACCAAGAACCAGGTGTCCCTGACCTGTC
TGGTGAAGGGCTTCTACCCCAGCGATATCGCCGTGGAGTGGGAGAGCAACGGCCAGCCCGAGAACAACTA
CAAGACCACCCCCCCAGTGCTGGACAGCGACGGCAGCTTCTTCCTGTACAGCAAGCTGACCGTGGACAAG
TCCAGGTGGCAGCAGGGCAACGTGTTCAGCTGCAGCGTGATGCACGAGGCCCTGCACAACCACTACACCC
AGAAGTCCCTGAGCCTGAGCCCCGGCGGCAGCGGTCTTAATGATATTTTCGAGGCTCAGAAGATTGAGTG
GCATGAACACCACCACCATCACCACTAAGGCCGGCCTGTAGTCACTGGCACAACGCGTTACCCGGTAAGC
CAATCGGGTATACACGGTCGTCATACTGCAGACAGGGTTCTTCTACTTTGCAAGATAGTCTTGAGTAGTA
AAATAAATAGATAGAGAAAATCAGCCTCGACTGTGCCTTCTAGTTGCCAGCCATCTGTTGTTTGCCCCTC
CCCCGTGCCTTCCTTGACCCTGGAAGGTGCCACTCCCACTGTCCTTTCCTAATAAAATGAGGAAATTGCA
TCACAACACTCAACCCTATCTCGGTCTATTCTTTTGATTTATAAGGGATTTTGCCGATTTCGGCCTATTG
GTTAAAAAATGAGCTGATTTAACAAAAATTTAACGCGAATTAATTCTGTGGAATGTGTGTCAGTTAGGGT
GTGGAAAGTCCCCAGGCTCCCCAGCAGGCAGAAGTATGCAAAGCATGCATCTCAATTAGTCAGCAACCAG
GTGTGGAAAGTCCCCAGGCTCCCCAGCAGGCAGAAGTATGCAAAGCATGCATCTCAATTAGTCAGCAACC
ATAGTCCCGCCCCTAACTCCGCCCATCCCGCCCCTAACTCCGCCCAGTTCCGCCCATTCTCCGCCCCATG
GCTGACTAATTTTTTTTATTTATGCAGAGGCCGAGGCCGCCTCTGCCTCTGAGCTATTCCAGAAGTAGTG
AGGAGGCTTTTTTGGAGGCCTAGGCTTTTGCAAAAAGCTCCCGGGAGCTTGTATATCCATTTTCGGATCT
GATCAGCACGTGTTGACAATTAATCATCGGCATAGTATATCGGCATAGTATAATACGACAAGGTGAGGAA
CTAAACCATGACCGAGTACAAGCCCACGGTGCGCCTCGCCACCCGCGACGACGTCCCCAGGGCCGTACGC
ACCCTCGCCGCCGCGTTCGCCGACTACCCCGCCACGCGCCACACCGTCGATCCGGACCGCCACATCGAGC
GGGTCACCGAGCTGCAAGAACTCTTCCTCACGCGCGTCGGGCTCGACATCGGCAAGGTGTGGGTCGCGGA
CGACGGCGCCGCGGTGGCGGTCTGGACCACGCCGGAGAGCGTCGAAGCGGGGGCGGTGTTCGCCGAGATC
GGCCCGCGCATGGCCGAGTTGAGCGGTTCCCGGCTGGCCGCGCAGCAACAGATGGAAGGCCTCCTGGCGC
CGCACCGGCCCAAGGAGCCCGCGTGGTTCCTGGCCACCGTCGGCGTCTCGCCCGACCACCAGGGCAAGGG
TCTGGGCAGCGCCGTCGTGCTCCCCGGAGTGGAGGCGGCCGAGCGCGCCGGGGTGCCCGCCTTCCTGGAG
ACATCCGCGCCCCGCAACCTCCCCTTCTACGAGCGGCTCGGCTTCACCGTCACCGCCGACGTCGAGGTGC
CCGAAGGACCGCGCACCTGGTGCATGACCCGCAAGCCCGGTGCCTGACACGTGCTACGAGATTTCGATTC
CACCGCCGCCTTCTATGAAAGGTTGGGCTTCGGAATCGTTTTCCGGGACGCCGGCTGGATGATCCTCCAG
CGCGGGGATCTCATGCTGGAGTTCTTCGCCCACCCCAACTTGTTTATTGCAGCTTATAATGGTTACAAAT
AAAGCAATAGCATCACAAATTTCACAAATAAAGCATTTTTTTCACTGCATTCTAGTTGTGGTTTGTCCAA
ACTCATCAATGTATCTTATCATGTCTGTATACCGTCGACCTCTAGCTAGAGCTTGGCGTAATCATGGTCA
TTACCAATGCTTAATCAGTGAGGCACCTATCTCAGCGATCTGTCTATTTCGTTCATCCATAGTTGCCTGA
CTCCCCGTCGTGTAGATAACTACGATACGGGAGGGCTTACCATCTGGCCCCAGCGCTGCGATGATACCGC
GAGAACCACGCTCACCGGCTCCGGATTTATCAGCAATAAACCAGCCAGCCGGAAGGGCCGAGCGCAGAAG
TGGTCCTGCAACTTTATCCGCCTCCATCCAGTCTATTAATTGTTGCCGGGAAGCTAGAGTAAGTAGTTCG
CCAGTTAATAGTTTGCGCAACGTTGTTGCCATCGCTACAGGCATCGTGGTGTCACGCTCGTCGTTTGGTA
TGGCTTCATTCAGCTCCGGTTCCCAACGATCAAGGCGAGTTACATGATCCCCCATGTTGTGCAAAAAAGC
GGTTAGCTCCTTCGGTCCTCCGATCGTTGTCAGAAGTAAGTTGGCCGCAGTGTTATCACTCATGGTTATG
GCAGCACTGCATAATTCTCTTACTGTCATGCCATCCGTAAGATGCTTTTCTGTGACTGGTGAGTACTCAA
CCAAGTCATTCTGAGAATAGTGTATGCGGCGACCGAGTTGCTCTTGCCCGGCGTCAATACGGGATAATAC
CGCGCCACATAGCAGAACTTTAAAAGTGCTCATCATTGGAAAACGTTCTTCGGGGCGAAAACTCTCAAGG
ATCTTACCGCTGTTGAGATCCAGTTCGATGTAACCCACTCGTGCACCCAACTGATCTTCAGCATCTTTTA
CTTTCACCAGCGTTTCTGGGTGAGCAAAAACAGGAAGGCAAAATGCCGCAAAAAAGGGAATAAGGGCGAC
ACGGAAATGTTGAATACTCATATTCTTCCTT
