>Addgene plasmid #157019 | pD649-HAsp-ADGRF5-Fc(DAPA)-AviTag-6xHis | depositor partial sequence | sequence record 303148 | insert (extracellular domain)
GCTCTGAATTGGAACTACGAGAGCACCATCCATCCTCTGAGCCTGCACGAACATGAGCCTGCTGGCGAAG
AGGCCCTGAGACAGAAAAGAGCCGTGGCCACAAAGAGCCCCACCGCCGAAGAGTACACCGTGAACATCGA
GATCAGCTTCGAGAACGCCAGCTTTCTGGACCCCATCAAGGCCTACCTGAACAGCCTGAGCTTCCCCATC
CACGGCAACAACACCGACCAGATCACCGACATCCTGAGCATCAACGTGACCACCGTGTGCAGACCTGCCG
GCAATGAGATCTGGTGTAGCTGTGAAACAGGCTACGGCTGGCCCAGAGAGAGATGCCTGCACAACCTGAT
CTGCCAAGAGCGGGATGTGTTTCTGCCTGGCCACCACTGCAGCTGCCTGAAAGAACTGCCTCCTAATGGC
CCCTTCTGCCTGCTGCAAGAGGACGTGACCCTGAACATGAGAGTGCGGCTGAACGTGGGCTTCCAAGAGG
ACCTGATGAATACCAGCAGCGCCCTGTACAGAAGCTACAAGACCGACCTGGAAACCGCCTTCCGGAAAGG
CTATGGCATCCTGCCTGGCTTTAAGGGCGTGACCGTGACAGGCTTTAAGAGCGGCAGCGTGGTGGTCACC
TACGAAGTGAAAACCACACCTCCTAGCCTGGAACTGATCCACAAGGCCAACGAACAGGTGGTGCAGAGCC
TGAACCAGACCTACAAGATGGACTACAACAGCTTCCAGGCCGTGACCATCAACGAGAGCAATTTCTTCGT
GACCCCGGAAATCATCTTCGAGGGCGACACAGTGTCCCTCGTGTGCGAGAAAGAGGTGCTGTCTAGTAAC
GTGTCCTGGCGCTACGAGGAACAGCAGCTGGAAATCCAGAACAGCTCCCGGTTCAGCATCTACACAGCCC
TGTTCAACAACATGACCAGCGTGTCCAAGCTGACCATCCACAACATTACACCTGGCGACGCCGGCGAGTA
TGTGTGCAAGCTGATCCTGGATATCTTCGAGTACGAGTGCAAGAAAAAGATCGACGTGATGCCCATCCAG
ATCCTCGCCAACGAAGAGATGAAGGTCATGTGCGACAACAACCCCGTGTCTCTGAACTGCTGCAGCCAGG
GCAATGTGAACTGGTCCAAGGTGGAATGGAAGCAAGAGGGCAAGATCAACATCCCCGGCACACCCGAGAC
AGACATCGACTCCAGCTGTAGCAGATACACCCTGAAGGCCGATGGCACCCAGTGTCCTAGCGGATCTTCT
GGCACCACCGTGATCTACACATGCGAGTTCATCAGCGCCTACGGCGCCAGAGGCAGCGCCAATATCAAAG
TGACCTTTATCTCCGTGGCCAACCTCACCATCACACCCGATCCTATCTCTGTGTCCGAGGGCCAGAACTT
CAGCATCAAGTGCATCAGCGACGTGTCCAACTACGACGAGGTGTACTGGAATACCTCCGCCGGCATCAAG
ATCTACCAGCGGTTCTACACCACCAGAAGATACCTGGACGGCGCCGAGAGCGTGCTGACCGTGAAAACAA
GCACAAGAGAGTGGAACGGCACCTACCACTGCATCTTCCGGTACAAGAACAGCTACTCTATCGCCACCAA
GGACGTGATCGTGCACCCTCTGCCTCTGAAGCTGAACATCATGGTGGACCCTCTGGAAGCCACAGTGTCT
TGTTCTGGCTCCCACCACATCAAGTGTTGCATCGAAGAGGACGGCGACTACAAAGTGACATTCCACACCG
GCTCCTCTTCTCTGCCTGCCGCCAAAGAAGTGAACAAGAAGCAAGTCTGCTATAAGCACAACTTCAACGC
CTCTTCCGTGTCATGGTGCAGCAAGACCGTGGACGTGTGCTGCCACTTTACCAACGCCGCCAACAATAGC
GTGTGGTCCCCTAGCATGAAGCTCAACCTGGTGCCTGGCGAGAACATCACCTGTCAGGACCCTGTGATTG
GCGTGGGCGAGCCTGGAAAAGTGATCCAGAAGCTGTGCAGATTCAGCAACGTGCCAAGCAGCCCTGAGTC
TCCTATCGGCGGCACCATCACCTATAAGTGTGTGGGCAGCCAGTGGGAAGAGAAGCGGAACGATTGCATC
TCTGCCCCTATCAACTCCCTGCTGCAGATGGCCAAGGCACTGATCAAGAGCCCTAGCCAGGATGAGATGC
TGCCCACCTATCTGAAGGACCTGTCCATCAGCATCGACAAGGCCGAGCACGAGATCTCTTCTAGCCCTGG
ATCTCTGGGCGCCATCATCAATATCCTGGACCTGCTGAGCACCGTGCCTACACAAGTGAACTCCGAGATG
ATGACCCACGTGCTGTCCACCGTGAATGTGATCCTGGGCAAGCCCGTGCTGAACACCTGGAAAGTTCTCC
AGCAGCAGTGGACCAACCAGTCCTCTCAGCTGCTGCACAGCGTGGAAAGATTCTCTCAGGCCCTGCAGTC
TGGCGATAGCCCTCCACTGAGCTTCAGCCAGACCAACGTGCAGATGAGCAGCATGGTCATCAAGAGCAGT
CACCCCGAAACCTACCAGCAGAGATTCGTGTTCCCCTACTTCGACCTGTGGGGCAACGTCGTGATCGACA
AGAGCTATCTGGAAAACCTGCAGAGCGACAGCAGCATCGTGACCATGGCCTTTCCAACACTGCAGGCCAT
TCTGGCCCAGGACATCCAAGAGAACAACTTTGCCGAGAGCCTGGTCATGACAACCACTGTGTCCCACAAC
ACCACCATGCCATTCCGGATCAGCATGACCTTTAAGAACAACAGCCCCTCTGGCGGCGAGACTAAGTGCG
TGTTCTGGAACTTCCGGCTGGCCAACAACACAGGCGGCTGGGATTCTAGCGGCTGCTATGTTGAAGAAGG
CGACGGCGATAACGTGACCTGCATCTGTGATCACCTGACCAGCTTCTCCATCCTGATGAGCCCTGACAGC
CCCGATCCAAGCTCT
